Addgene plasmid #185989: ORF3a-1x-BioID2 pBabe-puro (SARS-CoV-2)
Purpose: Expresses SARS-CoV-2 ORF3a fused to BioID2 and HA tag
Depositing lab: Kyle Roux. Publication: A BioID-Derived Proximity Interactome for SARS-CoV-2 Proteins. May DG, Martin-Sancho L, Anschau V, Liu S, Chrisopulos RJ, Scott KL, Halfmann CT, Diaz Pena R, Pratt D, Campos AR, Roux KJ. Viruses. 2022 Mar 15;14(3). pii: v14030611. doi: 10.3390/v14030611. PubMed 35337019.
Backbone
  Vector backbone: pBabe-puro
  Vector type: Mammalian Expression, Retroviral
  Selectable markers: Puromycin
Growth in bacteria
  Bacterial resistance: Ampicillin, 100 μg/mL
  Growth temperature: 37°C
  Growth strain: NEB Stable
  Copy number: Unknown
Gene/Insert
  Gene/Insert name: SARS-CoV-2 ORF3a
  Species: SARS-CoV-2
  Entrez Gene: ORF3a (a.k.a. GU280_gp03)
  Promoter: LTR
  Tag / fusion protein: BioID2 (C terminal on insert); HA (C terminal on insert)
  Cloning method: Restriction Enzyme; 5′ cloning site BamHI (not destroyed); 3′ cloning site EcoRI (not destroyed)
  Sequencing primers: 5′ pBabeF
Terms and licenses: Academic/Nonprofit Terms; Industry Terms: Not Available to Industry
How to cite: ORF3a-1x-BioID2 pBabe-puro (SARS-CoV-2) was a gift from Kyle Roux (Addgene plasmid # 185989)
