[The description below was written by a language model from this plasmid's Addgene catalogue record and pLannotate feature annotations shown in this document.]
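Description:
ORF3a-1x-BioID2 pBabe-puro (SARS-CoV-2) is a Moloney murine leukemia virus-based retroviral expression plasmid of about 6.6 kb, built on the pBabe-puro backbone for delivery of a transgene into mammalian cells. In bacteria it is maintained through a high-copy ColE1/pUC-type origin and an ampicillin resistance gene (β-lactamase) driven by its own promoter. The retroviral portion is bounded by MMLV long terminal repeats and includes a Ψ packaging signal together with a truncated gag segment lacking its start codon. These elements allow the transcribed vector genome to be packaged into virions when the viral proteins are supplied in trans by packaging cells. A short lacI fragment annotated in the backbone appears to be a nonfunctional remnant.

The payload is the SARS-CoV-2 ORF3a coding sequence, cloned between retained BamHI and EcoRI sites and expressed from the 5′ LTR. ORF3a is an accessory protein annotated as a viroporin that localizes to endosomes and lysosomes and is implicated in virion egress and disruption of autophagy. It is fused at its C terminus to BioID2, the promiscuous R40G mutant of the Aquifex aeolicus biotin ligase, followed by an HA epitope tag according to the catalogue entry; the HA tag is not separately annotated in the feature table. The "1x" in the name may refer to the linker between ORF3a and BioID2, but the record does not define it. Downstream, an SV40 enhancer/early promoter drives puromycin N-acetyltransferase, so that transduced cells can be selected with puromycin. The construct is intended for proximity-dependent biotinylation, in which host proteins near ORF3a are labelled with biotin for capture and identification, as part of a BioID-based interactome study of SARS-CoV-2 proteins.
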