Features (pLannotate 1.2.2; 13 found; start..end, strand, type, name):
      2..471     +  LTR            LTR: long terminal repeat from Moloney murine leukemia virus
    595..869     +  misc_feature   MESV Ψ (fragment): packaging signal of murine embryonic stem cell virus
    936..1352    +  CDS            gag (truncated): truncated Moloney murine leukemia virus (MMLV) gag gene lacking the start codon
   1369..2193    +  CDS            AP3A_SARS2: Experimental evidence at protein level: Swiss-Prot protein existence level 1. Plays a role in virus egress via lysosomal trafficking (PubMed:33157038, PubMed:33422265). Forms homotetrameric ion channels (viroporin) localized at endosomes and lysosomes, that may induce deacidification of lysosomes thereby allowing safe virion egress through lysosomal trafficking (By similarity) (PubMed:33157038, PubMed:33422265). Also blocks formation of autolysosomes through binding and sequestering host TMUB1/HOPS on late endosomes. This prevents fusion of autophagosomes with lysosomes, disrupting autophagy a
   2221..2916    +  CDS            BioID2: promiscuous R40G mutant of a biotin protein ligase from Aquifex aeolicus (Kim et al., 2016)
   2963..3292    +  promoter       SV40 promoter: SV40 enhancer and early promoter
   3302..3901    +  CDS            PuroR: puromycin N-acetyltransferase; pac from Streptomyces alboniger; confers resistance to puromycin
   4000..4121    +  LTR            3' LTR (ΔU3) (fragment): self-inactivating 3' long terminal repeat (LTR) from Moloney murine leukemia virus
   4122..4591    +  LTR            LTR: long terminal repeat from Moloney murine leukemia virus
   4657..4709    -  CDS            lacI (fragment): lac repressor; lacI; The lac repressor binds to the lac operator to inhibit transcription in E. coli. This inhibition can be relieved by adding lactose or isopropyl-β-D-thiogalactopyranoside (IPTG).
   4892..5480    -  rep_origin     ori: high-copy-number ColE1/pMB1/pBR322/pUC origin of replication
   5640..6500    -  CDS            AmpR: β-lactamase; bla; confers resistance to ampicillin, carbenicillin, and related antibiotics
   6501..6605    -  promoter       AmpR promoter: bla
>Addgene plasmid #185989 | ORF3a-1x-BioID2 pBabe-puro (SARS-CoV-2) | addgene full sequence | sequence record 364143 | Addgene NGS Result
CCTGAATATGGGCCAAACAGGATATCTGTGGTAAGCAGTTCCTGCCCCGGCTCAGGGCCAAGAACAGATG
GAACAGCTGAATATGGGCCAAACAGGATATCTGTGGTAAGCAGTTCCTGCCCCGGCTCAGGGCCAAGAAC
AGATGGTCCCCAGATGCGGTCCAGCCCTCAGCAGTTTCTAGAGAACCATCAGATGTTTCCAGGGTGCCCC
AAGGACCTGAAATGACCCTGTGCCTTATTTGAACTAACCAATCAGTTCGCTTCTCGCTTCTGTTCGCGCG
CTTCTGCTCCCCGAGCTCAATAAAAGAGCCCACAACCCCTCACTCGGGGCGCCAGTCCTCCGATTGACTG
AGTCGCCCGGGTACCCGTGTATCCAATAAACCCTCTTGCAGTTGCATCCGACTTGTGGTCTCGCTGTTCC
TTGGGAGGGTCTCCTCTGAGTGATTGACTACCCGTCAGCGGGGGTCTTTCATTTGGGGGCTCGTCCGGGA
TCGGGAGACCCCTGCCCAGGGACCACCGACCCACCACCGGGAGGCAAGCTGGCCAGCAACTTATCTGTGT
CTGTCCGATTGTCTAGTGTCTATGACTGATTTTATGCGCCTGCGTCGGTACTAGTTAGCTAACTAGCTCT
GTATCTGGCGGACCCGTGGTGGAACTGACGAGTTCTGAACACCCGGCCGCAACCCTGGGAGACGTCCCAG
GGACTTTGGGGGCCGTTTTTGTGGCCCGACCTGAGGAAGGGAGTCGATGTGGAATCCGACCCCGTCAGGA
TATGTGGTTCTGGTAGGAGACGAGAACCTAAAACAGTTCCCGCCTCCGTCTGAATTTTTGCTTTCGGTTT
GGAACCGAAGCCGCGCGTCTTGTCTGCTGCAGCGCTGCAGCATCGTTCTGTGTTGTCTCTGTCTGACTGT
GTTTCTGTATTTGTCTGAAAATTAGGGCCAGACTGTTACCACTCCCTTAAGTTTGACCTTAGGTCACTGG
AAAGATGTCGAGCGGATCGCTCACAACCAGTCGGTAGATGTCAAGAAGAGACGTTGGGTTACCTTCTGCT
CTGCAGAATGGCCAACCTTTAACGTCGGATGGCCGCGAGACGGCACCTTTAACCGAGACCTCATCACCCA
GGTTAAGATCAAGGTCTTTTCACCTGGCCCGCATGGACACCCAGACCAGGTCCCCTACATCGTGACCTGG
GAAGCCTTGGCTTTTGACCCCCCTCCCTGGGTCAAGCCCTTTGTACACCCTAAGCCTCCGCCTCCTCTTC
CTCCATCCGCCCCGTCTCTCCCCCTTGAACCTCCTCGTTCGACCCCGCCTCGATCCTCCCTTTATCCAGC
CCTCACTCCTTCTCTAGGCGCCGGCCGGATCCGCCACCATGGACCTTTTTATGAGAATCTTTACCATCGG
GACTGTCACACTGAAACAGGGAGAAATTAAGGACGCGACCCCGAGTGACTTTGTGAGGGCCACTGCTACA
ATTCCCATCCAAGCCTCTCTTCCATTCGGCTGGCTCATAGTGGGTGTGGCACTGCTCGCGGTATTCCAGT
CAGCGTCTAAGATCATAACGCTGAAGAAGAGATGGCAGTTGGCTCTCAGCAAAGGTGTTCATTTCGTCTG
TAACCTGCTTCTTCTTTTCGTCACTGTCTATTCTCACTTGCTCTTGGTTGCAGCCGGGCTGGAAGCCCCG
TTTCTGTATCTGTACGCGCTCGTTTACTTCCTCCAGAGCATAAATTTCGTACGAATTATTATGAGACTCT
GGTTGTGCTGGAAGTGTCGGAGCAAGAATCCTCTCTTGTATGACGCCAATTACTTCCTTTGTTGGCACAC
TAATTGTTATGATTACTGCATACCTTACAATAGCGTTACCTCATCCATAGTAATCACCTCCGGTGACGGA
ACAACGTCACCAATCTCCGAGCATGATTACCAGATTGGAGGCTATACGGAAAAATGGGAGAGTGGTGTCA
AGGACTGTGTGGTGCTGCATAGCTATTTCACAAGCGATTATTATCAACTGTACAGTACACAGTTGTCCAC
GGATACCGGGGTCGAGCATGTCACATTTTTTATTTATAACAAGATCGTTGATGAGCCAGAGGAGCATGTG
CAGATCCACACGATAGATGGAAGCTCCGGTGTAGTGAATCCAGTCATGGAACCGATCTATGACGAGCCCA
CCACGACCACATCTGTGCCCCTGACCGGTGGTGGAGGCGGGTCTGAATTCTTCAAGAACCTGATCTGGCT
GAAGGAGGTGGACAGCACCCAGGAGAGACTGAAGGAGTGGAACGTGAGCTACGGCACCGCCCTGGTGGCC
GACAGACAGACCAAGGGCAGAGGCGGCCTGGGCAGAAAGTGGCTGAGCCAGGAGGGCGGCCTGTACTTCA
GCTTCCTGCTGAACCCCAAGGAGTTCGAGAACCTGCTGCAGCTGCCCCTGGTGCTGGGCCTGAGCGTGAG
CGAGGCCCTGGAGGAGATCACCGAGATCCCCTTCAGCCTGAAGTGGCCCAACGACGTGTACTTCCAGGAG
AAGAAGGTGAGCGGCGTGCTGTGCGAGCTGAGCAAGGACAAGCTGATCGTGGGCATCGGCATCAACGTGA
ACCAGAGAGAGATCCCCGAGGAGATCAAGGACAGAGCCACCACCCTGTACGAGATCACCGGCAAGGACTG
GGACAGAAAGGAGGTGCTGCTGAAGGTGCTGAAGAGAATCAGCGAGAACCTGAAGAAGTTCAAGGAGAAG
AGCTTCAAGGAGTTCAAGGGCAAGATCGAGAGCAAGATGCTGTACCTGGGCGAGGAGGTGAAGCTGCTGG
GCGAGGGCAAGATCACCGGCAAGCTGGTGGGCCTGAGCGAGAAGGGCGGCGCCCTGATCCTGACCGAGGA
GGGCATCAAGGAGATCCTGAGCGGCGAGTTCAGCCTGAGAAGAAGCTACCCTTACGATGTACCGGATTAC
GCATGAGTCGACCCTGTGGAATGTGTGTCAGTTAGGGTGTGGAAAGTCCCCAGGCTCCCCAGCAGGCAGA
AGTATGCAAAGCATGCATCTCAATTAGTCAGCAACCAGGTGTGGAAAGTCCCCAGGCTCCCCAGCAGGCA
GAAGTATGCAAAGCATGCATCTCAATTAGTCAGCAACCATAGTCCCGCCCCTAACTCCGCCCATCCCGCC
CCTAACTCCGCCCAGTTCCGCCCATTCTCCGCCCCATGGCTGACTAATTTTTTTTATTTATGCAGAGGCC
GAGGCCGCCTCGGCCTCTGAGCTATTCCAGAAGTAGTGAGGAGGCTTTTTTGGAGGCCTAGGCTTTTGCA
AAAAGCTTACCATGACCGAGTACAAGCCCACGGTGCGCCTCGCCACCCGCGACGACGTCCCCAGGGCCGT
ACGCACCCTCGCCGCCGCGTTCGCCGACTACCCCGCCACGCGCCACACCGTCGATCCGGACCGCCACATC
GAGCGGGTCACCGAGCTGCAAGAACTCTTCCTCACGCGCGTCGGGCTCGACATCGGCAAGGTGTGGGTCG
CGGACGACGGCGCCGCGGTGGCGGTCTGGACCACGCCGGAGAGCGTCGAAGCGGGGGCGGTGTTCGCCGA
GATCGGCCCGCGCATGGCCGAGTTGAGCGGTTCCCGGCTGGCCGCGCAGCAACAGATGGAAGGCCTCCTG
GCGCCGCACCGGCCCAAGGAGCCCGCGTGGTTCCTGGCCACCGTCGGCGTCTCGCCCGACCACCAGGGCA
AGGGTCTGGGCAGCGCCGTCGTGCTCCCCGGAGTGGAGGCGGCCGAGCGCGCCGGGGTGCCCGCCTTCCT
GGAGACCTCCGCGCCCCGCAACCTCCCCTTCTACGAGCGGCTCGGCTTCACCGTCACCGCCGACGTCGAG
GTGCCCGAAGGACCGCGCACCTGGTGCATGACCCGCAAGCCCGGTGCCTGACGCCCGCCCCACGACCCGC
AGCGCCCGACCGAAAGGAGCGCACGACCCCATGCATCGATAAAATAAAAGATTTTATTTAGTCTCCAGAA
AAAGGGGGGAATGAAAGACCCCACCTGTAGGTTTGGCAAGCTAGCTTAAGTAACGCCATTTTGCAAGGCA
TGGAAAAATACATAACTGAGAATAGAGAAGTTCAGATCAAGGTCAGGAACAGATGGAACAGCTGAATATG
GGCCAAACAGGATATCTGTGGTAAGCAGTTCCTGCCCCGGCTCAGGGCCAAGAACAGATGGAACAGCTGA
ATATGGGCCAAACAGGATATCTGTGGTAAGCAGTTCCTGCCCCGGCTCAGGGCCAAGAACAGATGGTCCC
CAGATGCGGTCCAGCCCTCAGCAGTTTCTAGAGAACCATCAGATGTTTCCAGGGTGCCCCAAGGACCTGA
AATGACCCTGTGCCTTATTTGAACTAACCAATCAGTTCGCTTCTCGCTTCTGTTCGCGCGCTTCTGCTCC
CCGAGCTCAATAAAAGAGCCCACAACCCCTCACTCGGGGCGCCAGTCCTCCGATTGACTGAGTCGCCCGG
GTACCCGTGTATCCAATAAACCCTCTTGCAGTTGCATCCGACTTGTGGTCTCGCTGTTCCTTGGGAGGGT
CTCCTCTGAGTGATTGACTACCCGTCAGCGGGGGTCTTTCACATGCAGCATGTATCAAAATTAATTTGGT
TTTTTTTCTTAAGTATTTACATTAAATGGCCATAGTTGCATTAATGAATCGGCCAACGCGCGGGGAGAGG
CGGTTTGCGTATTGGGCGCTCTTCCGCTTCCTCGCTCACTGACTCGCTGCGCTCGGTCGTTCGGCTGCGG
CGAGCGGTATCAGCTCACTCAAAGGCGGTAATACGGTTATCCACAGAATCAGGGGATAACGCAGGAAAGA
ACATGTGAGCAAAAGGCCAGCAAAAGGCCAGGAACCGTAAAAAGGCCGCGTTGCTGGCGTTTTTCCATAG
GCTCCGCCCCCCTGACGAGCATCACAAAAATCGACGCTCAAGTCAGAGGTGGCGAAACCCGACAGGACTA
TAAAGATACCAGGCGTTTCCCCCTGGAAGCTCCCTCGTGCGCTCTCCTGTTCCGACCCTGCCGCTTACCG
GATACCTGTCCGCCTTTCTCCCTTCGGGAAGCGTGGCGCTTTCTCATAGCTCACGCTGTAGGTATCTCAG
TTCGGTGTAGGTCGTTCGCTCCAAGCTGGGCTGTGTGCACGAACCCCCCGTTCAGCCCGACCGCTGCGCC
TTATCCGGTAACTATCGTCTTGAGTCCAACCCGGTAAGACACGACTTATCGCCACTGGCAGCAGCCACTG
GTAACAGGATTAGCAGAGCGAGGTATGTAGGCGGTGCTACAGAGTTCTTGAAGTGGTGGCCTAACTACGG
CTACACTAGAAGAACAGTATTTGGTATCTGCGCTCTGCTGAAGCCAGTTACCTTCGGAAAAAGAGTTGGT
AGCTCTTGATCCGGCAAACAAACCACCGCTGGTAGCGGTGGTTTTTTTGTTTGCAAGCAGCAGATTACGC
GCAGAAAAAAAGGATCTCAAGAAGATCCTTTGATCTTTTCTACGGGGTCTGACGCTCAGTGGAACGAAAA
CTCACGTTAAGGGATTTTGGTCATGAGATTATCAAAAAGGATCTTCACCTAGATCCTTTTGCGGCCGCAA
ATCAATCTAAAGTATATATGAGTAAACTTGGTCTGACAGTTACCAATGCTTAATCAGTGAGGCACCTATC
TCAGCGATCTGTCTATTTCGTTCATCCATAGTTGCCTGACTCCCCGTCGTGTAGATAACTACGATACGGG
AGGGCTTACCATCTGGCCCCAGTGCTGCAATGATACCGCGAGACCCACGCTCACCGGCTCCAGATTTATC
AGCAATAAACCAGCCAGCCGGAAGGGCCGAGCGCAGAAGTGGTCCTGCAACTTTATCCGCCTCCATCCAG
TCTATTAATTGTTGCCGGGAAGCTAGAGTAAGTAGTTCGCCAGTTAATAGTTTGCGCAACGTTGTTGCCA
TTGCTACAGGCATCGTGGTGTCACGCTCGTCGTTTGGTATGGCTTCATTCAGCTCCGGTTCCCAACGATC
AAGGCGAGTTACATGATCCCCCATGTTGTGCAAAAAAGCGGTTAGCTCCTTCGGTCCTCCGATCGTTGTC
AGAAGTAAGTTGGCCGCAGTGTTATCACTCATGGTTATGGCAGCACTGCATAATTCTCTTACTGTCATGC
CATCCGTAAGATGCTTTTCTGTGACTGGTGAGTACTCAACCAAGTCATTCTGAGAATAGTGTATGCGGCG
ACCGAGTTGCTCTTGCCCGGCGTCAATACGGGATAATACCGCGCCACATAGCAGAACTTTAAAAGTGCTC
ATCATTGGAAAACGTTCTTCGGGGCGAAAACTCTCAAGGATCTTACCGCTGTTGAGATCCAGTTCGATGT
AACCCACTCGTGCACCCAACTGATCTTCAGCATCTTTTACTTTCACCAGCGTTTCTGGGTGAGCAAAAAC
AGGAAGGCAAAATGCCGCAAAAAAGGGAATAAGGGCGACACGGAAATGTTGAATACTCATACTCTTCCTT
TTTCAATATTATTGAAGCATTTATCAGGGTTATTGTCTCATGAGCGGATACATATTTGAATGTATTTAGA
AAAATAAACAAATAGGGGTTCCGCGCACATTTCCCCGAAAAGTGCCACCTGCAG
